Addgene plasmid #173551: pICSL86977OD:PITG_17063
Purpose: This is a binary plasmid that can be transferred into Agrobacterium and used to transiently express the protein encoded by the insert in plants by agro-infiltration.
Depositing lab: Sophien Kamoun. Depositing organization: Sainsbury Laboratory, Norwich. Publication: Plant pathogens convergently evolved to counteract redundant nodes of an NLR immune receptor network. Derevnina L, Contreras MP, Adachi H, Upson J, Vergara Cruces A, Xie R, Sklenar J, Menke FLH, Mugford ST, MacLean D, Ma W, Hogenhout SA, Goverse A, Maqbool A, Wu CH, Kamoun S. PLoS Biol. 2021 Aug 23;19(8):e3001136. doi: 10.1371/journal.pbio.3001136. PubMed 34424903.
Backbone
  Vector backbone: pICSL86977OD
  Backbone manufacturer: Youles SynBio plasmids
  Backbone size w/o insert (bp): 8678
  Vector type: Plant Expression
  Selectable markers: Basta
Growth in bacteria
  Bacterial resistance: Kanamycin, 50 μg/mL
  Growth temperature: 37°C
  Growth strain: DH5alpha
  Copy number: High Copy
Gene/Insert
  Gene/Insert name: PITG_17063_T30-4
  Species: Phytophthora infestans
  Promoter: 35S
  Cloning method: Restriction Enzyme; 5′ cloning site unknown (unknown if destroyed); 3′ cloning site unknown (unknown if destroyed)
Terms and licenses: Academic/Nonprofit Terms; Industry Terms: Not Available to Industry
How to cite: pICSL86977OD:PITG_17063 was a gift from Sophien Kamoun (Addgene plasmid # 173551 ; http://n2t.net/addgene:173551 ; RRID:Addgene_173551)
