[The description below was written by a language model from this plasmid's Addgene catalogue record and pLannotate feature annotations shown in this document.]
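Description:
pICSL86977OD:PITG_17063 is a plant binary expression plasmid built on the pICSL86977OD backbone, designed to be moved into Agrobacterium and used for transient protein expression in plants by agro-infiltration. It replicates at high copy in E. coli through a ColE1/pUC-type origin. The pVS1 module (oriV, RepA replication protein and StaA stability protein) supports replication and stable maintenance in Agrobacterium. Bacterial selection is by kanamycin, with an aphA-3-type aminoglycoside phosphotransferase gene annotated downstream of a bla (AmpR) promoter.

The sequences between the nopaline-type left and right T-DNA border repeats are what Agrobacterium delivers into plant cells, and they hold two cassettes. The payload cassette, next to the right border, uses the CaMV 35S promoter followed by the TMV Ω leader, a translational enhancer, to drive the Phytophthora infestans (strain T30-4) gene PITG_17063, and ends in the octopine synthase terminator. The automated annotation matches this short coding region to PexRD44 (also called CRE14) and labels it a fragment. The record does not say whether the full-length or a truncated protein is encoded, and no epitope tag is annotated. The CaMV protein fragment annotated upstream of the 35S promoter probably reflects a longer stretch of CaMV promoter-region sequence rather than an intended coding element. Next to the left border, a NOS promoter–bar–NOS terminator cassette encodes phosphinothricin acetyltransferase, giving Basta (glufosinate) resistance as the plant selectable marker.

The associated publication concerns how plant pathogens counteract an NLR immune receptor network, which fits use of this construct to express the pathogen protein in leaf tissue. The sequenced record is 8,341 nt, shorter than the listed size of the empty backbone, and the record does not explain the difference.
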