Features (pLannotate 1.2.2; 17 found; start..end, strand, type, name):
    753..777     -  misc_feature   RB T-DNA repeat: right border repeat from nopaline C58 T-DNA
    844..1551    -  terminator     OCS terminator: octopine synthase terminator
   1562..1813    -  CDS            PexRD44 (fragment): RD44_PHYIT - Also known as CRE14 From Phytophthora infestans (strain T30-4) (Potato late blight fungus).
   1825..1878    -  misc_feature   TMV Ω: translational enhancer from the tobacco mosaic virus 5'-leader sequence (Gallie et al., 1988)
   1907..2252    -  promoter       CaMV 35S promoter: strong constitutive promoter from cauliflower mosaic virus
   1909..1955    -  promoter       minimal CaMV 35S promoter: minimal 35S promoter from cauliflower mosaic virus
   2436..3242    -  CDS            IBMP_CAMVB (fragment): Experimental evidence at protein level: Swiss-Prot protein existence level 1. Enhances the ribosomal termination-reinitiation event leading to the translation of major open reading frames on the polycistronic viral RNAs. From Cauliflower mosaic virus (strain Bari 1) (CaMV).
   3285..3537    -  terminator     NOS terminator: nopaline synthase terminator and poly(A) signal
   3568..4116    -  CDS            bar: PAT_STRHY - Experimental evidence at protein level: Swiss-Prot protein existence level 1. Inactivates phosphinothricin (PPT) by transfer of an acetyl group from acetyl CoA. Can also acetylate demethylphosphinothricin but not PTT or glutamate. This enzyme is an effector of phosphinothricin tripeptide (PTT or bialaphos) resistance. From Streptomyces hygroscopicus. Introduced by genetic manipulation and expressed in glufosinate-tolerant maize by Dekalb Genetics.
   4137..4319    -  promoter       NOS promoter: nopaline synthase promoter NOS promoter
   4514..4538    -  misc_feature   LB T-DNA repeat: left border repeat from nopaline C58 T-DNA
   4674..5262    -  rep_origin     ori: high-copy-number ColE1/pMB1/pBR322/pUC origin of replication
   5433..6227    -  CDS            KanR: aminoglycoside phosphotransferase; aphA-3; confers resistance to kanamycin
   6228..6332    -  promoter       AmpR promoter: bla
   6394..6588    -  rep_origin     pVS1 oriV: origin of replication for the Pseudomonas plasmid pVS1 (Heeb et al., 2000)
   6654..7727    -  CDS            pVS1 RepA: replication protein from the Pseudomonas plasmid pVS1 (Heeb et al., 2000)
   8156..444     -  CDS            pVS1 StaA (across the origin): stability protein from the Pseudomonas plasmid pVS1 (Heeb et al., 2000)
>Addgene plasmid #173551 | pICSL86977OD:PITG_17063 | addgene full sequence | sequence record 342754 | Addgene NGS Result
GATGCGCGTGCCTTTGATCGCCCGCGACACGACAAAGGCCGCTTGTAGCCTTCCATCCGTGACCTCAATG
CGCTGCTTAACCAGCTCCACCAGGTCGGCGGTGGCCCATATGTCGTAAGGGCTTGGCTGCACCGGAATCA
GCACGAAGTCGGCTGCCTTGATCGCGGACACAGCCAAGTCCGCCGCCTGGGGCGCTCCGTCGATCACTAC
GAAGTCGCGCCGGCCGATGGCCTTCACGTCGCGGTCAATCGTCGGGCGGTCGATGCCGACAACGGTTAGC
GGTTGATCTTCCCGCACGGCCGCCCAATCGCGGGCACTGCCCTGGGGATCGGAATCGACTAACAGAACAT
CGGCCCCGGCGAGTTGCAGGGCGCGGGCTAGATGGGTTGCGATGGTCGTCTTGCCTGACCCGCCTTTCTG
GTTAAGTACAGCGATAACCTTCATGCGTTCCCCTTGCGTATTTGTTTATTTACTCATCGCATCATATACG
CAGCGACCGCATGACGCAAGCTGTTTTACTCAAATACACATCACCTTTTTAGACGGCGGCGCTCGGTTTC
TTCAGCGGCCAAGCTGGCCGGCCAGGCCGCCAGCTTGGCATCAGACAAACCGGCCAGGATTTCATGCAGC
CGCACGGCTGACTCCCGAGGGGAACCCTGTGGTTGGCATGCACATACAAATGGACGAACGGATAAACCTT
TTCACGCCCTTTTAAATATCCGATTATTCTAATAAACGCTCTTTTCTCTTAGGTTTACCCGCCAATATAT
CCTGTCAAACACTGATAGTTTAAACGGATCACTTCGTGTCCCTCGGTCACATGTGCATCCTCTAGTAGCG
GTCCTGCTGAGCCTCGACATGTTGTCGCAAAATTCGCCCTGGACCCGCCCAACGATTTGTCGTCACTGTC
AAGGTTTGACCTGCACTTCATTTGGGGCCCACATACACCAAAAAAATGCTGCATAATTCTCGGGGCAGCA
AGTCGGTTACCCGGCCGCCGTGCTGGACCGGGTTGAATGGTGCCCGTAACTTTCGGTAGAGCGGACGGCC
AATACTCAACTTCAAGGAATCTCACCCATGCGCGCCGGCGGGGAACCGGAGTTCCCTTCAGTGAGCGTTA
TTAGTTCGCCGCTCGGTGTGTCGTAGATACTAGCCCCTGGGGCACTTTTGAAATTTGAATAAGATTTATG
TAATCAGTCTTTTAGGTTTGACCGGTTCTGCCGCTTTTTTTAAAATTGGATTTGTAATAATAAAACGCAA
TTGTTTGTTATTGTGGCGCTCTATCATAGATGTCGCTATAAACCTATTCAGCACAATATATTGTTTTCAT
TTTAATATTGTACATATAAGTAGTAGGGTACAATCAGTAAATTGAACGGAGAATATTATTCATAAAAATA
CGATAGTAACGGGTGATATATTCATTAGAATGAACCGAAACCGGCGGTAAGGATCTGAGCTACACATGCT
CAGGTTTTTTACAACGTGCACAACAGAATTGAAAGCAAATATCATGCGATCATAGGCTTCTCGCATATCT
CATTAAAGCAGGACAAGCTCACTTAGCCAAGTGAGATCTTCCAGTCCTGTGCAACCACTCAGAGTACAAC
CTAGCGTACCTCTTAAATCCAGAAGGAGTTCCCCACCTTCCAGAGTTCATCATCCTCACCCTGAAAGTGT
CCCTCAACTCAGAGTAAGTCACTCCCTTCTCAGCCATCTTCTTGAATCCTGGCACCAACACCTTCTGCTC
CCACTTCAAGTACCTAGCCTTGATAGCCTGAAGAGCCTTAGTCAACTTCTGAGACACTCCCTTCATTGTA
TCGATAATTGTAAATGTAATTGTAATGTTGTTTGTTGTTTGTTGTTGTTGGTAATTGTTGTAAAAATGAG
CTCTTATACTCGAGCGTGTCCTCTCCAAATGAAATGAACTTCCTTATATAGAGGAAGGGTCTTGCGAAGG
ATAGTGGGATTGTGCGTCATCCCTTACGTCAGTGGAGATGTCACATCAATCCACTTGCTTTGTAGACGTG
GTTGGAACCTCTTCTTTTTCCACGATGCTCCTCGTGGGTGGGGGTCCATCTTTGGGACCACTGTCGGCAG
AGAGATCTTGAATGATAGCCTTTCCTTTATCGCAATGATGGCATTTGTAGGAGCCACCTTCCTTTTCTAC
TGTCCTTTCGATGAAGTGACAGATAGCTGGGCAATGGAATCCGAGGAGGTTTCCCGAAATTATCCTTTGT
TGAAAAGTCTCAATAGCCCTTTGATCTTCTGAGACTGTATCTTTGACATTTTTGGAGTAGACCAGAGTGT
CGTGCTCCACCATGTTGACGAAGATTTTCTTCTTGTCATTGAGTCGTAAAAGACTCTGTATGAACTGTTC
GCCAGTCTTGACGGCGAGTTCTGTTAGATCCTCGATTTGAATCTTAGACTCCATGCATGGCCTTAGATTC
AGTAGGAACTACCTTTTTAGAGACTCCAATCTCTATTACTTGCCTTGGTTTATGAAGCAAGCCTTGAATC
GTCCATACTGGAATAGTACTTCTGATCTTGAGAAATATGTCTTTCTCTGTGTTCTTGATGCAATTAGTCC
TGAATCTTTTGACTGCATCTTTAACCTTCTTGGGAAGGTATTTGATCTCCTGGAGATTGTTACTCGGGTA
GATCGTCTTGATGAGACTTGCTGCGTAGGCCTCTCTAACCATCTGTGGGTCAGCATTCTTTCTGAAATTG
AAGAGGCTAACCTTCTCATTATCAGTGGTGAACATAGTGTCGTCACCTTCACCTTCGAACTTCCTTCCTA
GATCGTAAAGATAGAGGAAATCGTCCATTGTAATCTCCGGGGCAAAGGAGATCTCTTTTGGGGCTGGATC
ACTGCTGGGCCTTTTGGTTCCTAGCGTGAGCCAGTGGGCTTTTTGCTTTGGTGGGCTTGTTAGGGCCTTA
GCAAAGCTCTTGGGCTTGAGTTGAGCTTCTCCTTTGGGGATGAAGTTCAACCTGTCTGTTTGCTGACTTG
TTGTGTACGCGTCAGCTGCTGCTCTTGCCTCTGTAATAGTGGCAAATTTCTTGTGTGCAACTCCGGGAAC
GCCGTTTGTTGCCGCCTTTGTACAACCCCAGTCATCGTATATACCGGCATGTGGACCGTTATACACAACG
TAGTAGTTGATATGAGGGTGTTGAATACCCGATTCTGCTCTGAGAGGAGCAACTGTGCTGTTAAGCTCAG
ATTTTTGTGGGATTGGAATTCCTCCAAGCTTGAATTCTTGCAGCGCTCCAATTCAGCAAGCGTCGATCTA
GTAACATAGATGACACCGCGCGCGATAATTTATCCTAGTTTGCGCGCTATATTTTGTTTTCTATCGCGTA
TTAAATGTATAATTGCGGGACTCTAATCATAAAAACCCATCTCATAAATAACGTCATGCATTACATGTTA
ATTATTACATGCTTAACGTAATTCAACAGAAATTATATGATAATCATCGCAAGACCGGCAACAGGATTCA
ATCTTAAGAAACTTTATTGCCAAATGTTTGAACGATCTGCTTGACTCTAGATCCAGAGTCCCGCTCAAAT
CTCAGTCACAGGAAGAACAGGTCTAGGAGGAACAGGAAGAGAGAAATCAAGCTGCCAGAATCCCACATCA
TGCCAATTTCCATGTTTGAAACCAGCAGCTCTAAGCATTCCCCTAGGAGCATAACCAAGAGCCTCATGCA
TCCTCACAGAAGGATCATTAGGAAGTCCAATCACAGCAACCACAGACTTGAAACCCTGAGCCTCCAAAGA
CTTCAAAAGATGAGTGTAAAGAGTAGATCCAAGACCAGTTCTTTGATGCCTAGGAGACACGTAAACAGTA
GACTCAGCAGTCCAATCGTAAGCATTCCTAGCCTTCCAAGGACCAGCATAAGCAATACCAGCCACTTCAC
CATCCACTTCAGCAACAAGCCAAGGATACCTCTCTCTAAGCCTCACAAGATCATCAGTCCACTCTTGTGG
TTCTTGAGGCTCAGTCCTGAAATTCACAGTAGAAGTCTCAATGTAATGATTCACAATAGTGCACACAGCA
GGCATATCAGCCTCAGTAGCCCTTCTAATATCAGCAGGCCTTCTTTCAGGAGACATGCGAAACGATCCAG
ATCCGGTGCAGATTATTTGGATTGAGAGTGAATATGAGACTCTAATTGGATACCGAGGGGAATTTATGGA
ACGTCAGTGGAGCATTTTGACAAGAAATATTTGCTAGCTGATAGTGACCTTAGGCGACTTTTGAACGCGC
AATAATGGTTTCTGACGTATGTGCTTAGCTCATTAAACTCCAGAAACCCGCGGCTGAGTGGCTCCTTCAA
CGTTGCGGTTCTGTCAGTTCCAAACGTAAAACGGCTTGTCCCGCGTCATCGGCGGGGGTCATAACGTGAC
TCCCTTAATTCTCCGCTCCGGATCCGAATTCGGCACAGAGTGTTCAACCCCAGTACATTAAAAACGTCCG
CAATGTGTTATTAAGTTGTCTAAGCGTCAATTTGTTTACACCACAATATATCCTGCCACCAGCCAGCCAA
CAGCTCCCCGACCGGCAGCTCGGCACAAAATCACCACTCGATACAGGCAGCCCATCAACCATGACTACTG
TCCGGTCCAACAGATCCGAGCAGGAACCGTAAAAAGGCCGCGTTGCTGGCGTTTTTCCATAGGCTCCGCC
CCCCTGACGAGCATCACAAAAATCGACGCTCAAGTCAGAGGTGGCGAAACCCGACAGGACTATAAAGATA
CCAGGCGTTTCCCCCTGGAAGCTCCCTCGTGCGCTCTCCTGTTCCGACCCTGCCGCTTACCGGATACCTG
TCCGCCTTTCTCCCTTCGGGAAGCGTGGCGCTTTCTCATAGCTCACGCTGTAGGTATCTCAGTTCGGTGT
AGGTCGTTCGCTCCAAGCTGGGCTGTGTGCACGAACCCCCCGTTCAGCCCGACCGCTGCGCCTTATCCGG
TAACTATCGTCTTGAGTCCAACCCGGTAAGACACGACTTATCGCCACTGGCAGCAGCCACTGGTAACAGG
ATTAGCAGAGCGAGGTATGTAGGCGGTGCTACAGAGTTCTTGAAGTGGTGGCCTAACTACGGCTACACTA
GAAGAACAGTATTTGGTATCTGCGCTCTGCTGAAGCCAGTTACCTTCGGAAAAAGAGTTGGTAGCTCTTG
ATCCGGCAAACAAACCACCGCTGGTAGCGGTGGTTTTTTTGTTTGCAAGCAGCAGATTACGCGCAGAAAA
AAAGGATCTCAAGAAGATCCTTTGATCTTTTCTACGGGGTCTGACGCTCAGTGGAACGAAAACTCACGTT
AAGGGATTTTGGTCATGAGATTATCAAAAAGGATCTTCACCTAGATCCTTTTAAATTAAAAATGAAGTTT
TAAATCAATCTAAAGTATATATGAGTAAACTTGGTCTGACAGCTAAAACAATTCATCCAGTAAAATATAA
TATTTTATTTTCTCCCAATCAGGCTTGATCCCCAGTAAGTCAAAAAATAGCTCGACATACTGTTCTTCCC
CGATATCCTCCCTGAGCGACCGGACGCAGAAGGCAATGTCATACCACTTGTCCGCCCTGCCGCTTCTCCC
AAGATCAATAAAGCCACTTACTTTGCCATCTTTCACAAAGATGTTGCTGTCTCCCAGGTCGCCGTGGGAA
AAGACAAGTTCCTCTTCGGGCTTTTCCGTCTTTAAAAAATCATACAGCTCGCGCGGATCTTTAAATGGAG
TGTCCTCTTCCCAGTTTTCGCAATCCACATCGGCCAGATCGTTATTCAGTAAGTAATCCAATTCGGCTAA
GCGGCTGTCTAAGCTATTCGTATAGGGACAATCCGATATGTCGATGGAGTGAAAGAGCCTGATGCACTCC
GCATACAGCTCGATAATCTTTTCAGGGCTTTGTTCATCTTCATACTCTTCCGAGCAAAGGACGCCATCGG
CCTCACTCATGAGCAGATTGCTCCAGCCATCATGCCGTTCAAAGTGCAGGACCTTTGGAACAGGCAGCTT
TCCTTCCAGCCATAGCATCATGTCCTTTTCCCGTTCCACATCATAGGTGGTCCCTTTATACCGGCTGTCC
GTCATTTTTAAATATAGGTTTTCATTTTCTCCCACCAGCTTATATACCTTAGCAGGAGACATTCCTTCCG
TATCTTTTACGCAGCGGTATTTTTCGATCAGTTTTTTCAATTCCGGTGATATTCTCATTTTAGCCATACT
CTTCCTTTTTCAATATTATTGAAGCATTTATCAGGGTTATTGTCTCATGAGCGGATACATATTTGAATGT
ATTTAGAAAAATAAACAAATAGGGGTTCCGCGCACTCGGAGCCTTGATGTGGGCGCTTTTTGCAGCTGTT
CGGCTGTGCGCTGGCCAGACAGTTATGCACAGGCCAGGCGGGTTTTAAGAGTTTTAATAAGTTTTAAAGA
GTTTTAGGCGGAAAAATCGCCTTTTTTCTCTTTTATATCAGTCACTTACATGTGTGACCGGTTCCCAATG
TACGGCTTTGGGTTCCCAATGTACGGGTTCCGGTTCCCAATGTACGGCTTTGGGTTCCCAATGTACGTGC
TATCCACAGGAAAGAAGCTTTTTCGACCTTTTTCCCCTGCTAGGGCAATTTGCCCTAGCATCTGCTCCGT
ACATTAGGAACCGGCGGATGCTTCGCCCTCGATCAGGTTGCGGTAGCGCATGACTAGGATCGGGCCAGCC
TGCCCCGCCTCCTCCTTCAAATCGTACTCCGGCAGGTCATTTGACCCGATCAGCTTGCGCACGGTGAAAC
AGAACTTCTTGAACTCTCCGGCGCTGCCACTGCGTTCGTAGATCGTCTTGAACAACCATCTGGCTTCTGC
CTTGCCTGCGGCGCGGCGTGCCAGGCGGTAGAGAAAACGGCCGATGCCGGGATCGATCAAAAAGTAATCG
GGGTGAACCGTCAGCACGTCCGGGTTCTTGCCTTCTGTGATCTCGCGGTACATCCAATCAGCTAGCTCGA
TCTCGATGTACTCCGGCCGCCCGGTTTCGCTCTTTACGATCTTGTAGCGGCTAATCAAGGCTTCACCCTC
GGATACCGTCACCAGGCGGCCGTTCTTGGCCTTCTTCGTACGCTGCATGGCAACGTGCGTGGTGTTTAAC
CGAATGCAGGTTTCTACCAGGTCGTCTTTCTGCTTTCCGCCATCGGCTCGCCGGCAGAACTTGAGTACGT
CCGCAACGTGTGGACGGAACACGCGGCCGGGCTTGTCTCCCTTCCCTTCCCGGTATCGGTTCATGGATTC
GGTTAGATGGGAAACCGCCATCAGTACCAGGTCGTAATCCCACACACTGGCCATGCCGGCCGGCCCTGCG
GAAACCTCTACGTGCCCGTCTGGAAGCTCGTAGCGGATCACCTCGCCAGCTCGTCGGTCACGCTTCGACA
GACGGAAAACGGCCACGTCCATGATGCTGCGACTATCGCGGGTGCCCACGTCATAGAGCATCGGAACGAA
AAAATCTGGTTGCTCGTCGCCCTTGGGCGGCTTCCTAATCGACGACGCACCGGCTGCCGGCGGTTGCCGG
GATTCTTTGCGGATTCGATCAGCGGCCGCTTGCCACGATTCACCGGGGCGTGCTTCTGCCTCGATGCGTT
GCCGCTGGGCGGCCTGCGCGGCCTTCAACTTCTCCACCAGGTCATCACCCAGCGCCGCGCCGATTTGTAC
CGGGCCGGATGGTTTGCGACCGCTCACGCCGATTCCTCGGGCTTGGGGGTTCCAGTGCCATTGCAGGGCC
GGCAGACAACCCAGCCGCTTACGCCTGGCCAACCGCCCGTTCCTCCACACATGGGGCATTCCACGGCGTC
GGTGCCTGGTTGTTCTTGATTTTCCATGCCGCCTCCTTTAGCCGCTAAAATTCATCTACTCATTTATTCA
TTTGCTCATTTACTCTGGTAGCTGCGCGATGTATTCAGATAGCAGCTCGGTAATGGTCTTGCCTTGGCGT
ACCGCGTACATCTTCAGCTTGGTGTGATCCTCCGCCGGCAACTGAAAGTTGACCCGCTTCATGGCTGGCG
TGTCTGCCAGGCTGGCCAACGTTGCAGCCTTGCTGCTGCGTGCGCTCGGACGGCCGGCACTTAGCGTGTT
TGTGCTTTTGCTCATTTTCTCTTTACCTCATTAACTCAAATGAGTTTTGATTTAATTTCAGCGGCCAGCG
CCTGGACCTCGCGGGCAGCGTCGCCCTCGGGTTCTGATTCAAGAACGGTTGTGCCGGCGGCGGCAGTGCC
TGGGTAGCTCACGCGCTGCGTGATACGGGACTCAAGAATGGGCAGCTCGTACCCGGCCAGCGCCTCGGCA
ACCTCACCGCC
